>Addgene plasmid #190811 | pTet-O-APOE-E2-T2A-Puro | addgene full sequence | sequence record 372859 | Addgene NGS Result
TCCCTATCAGTGATAGAGAAAAGTGAAAGTCGAGTTTACCACTCCCTATCAGTGATAGAGAAAAGTGAAA
GTCGAGTTTACCACTCCCTATCAGTGATAGAGAAAAGTGAAAGTCGAGTTTACCACTCCCTATCAGTGAT
AGAGAAAAGTGAAAGTCGAGTTTACCACTCCCTATCAGTGATAGAGAAAAGTGAAAGTCGAGTTTACCAC
TCCCTATCAGTGATAGAGAAAAGTGAAAGTCGAGTTTACCACTCCCTATCAGTGATAGAGAAAAGTGAAA
GTCGAGCTCGGTACCCGGGTCGAGGTAGGCGTGTACGGTGGGAGGCCTATATAAGCAGAGCTCGTTTAGT
GAACCGTCAGATCGCCTGGAGACGCCATCCACGCTGTTTTGACCTCCATAGAAGACACCGGGACCGATCC
AGCCTCCGCGGCCCCGGCCACCATGAAGGTTCTGTGGGCTGCGTTGCTGGTCACATTCCTGGCAGGATGC
CAGGCCAAGGTGGAGCAAGCGGTGGAGACAGAGCCGGAGCCCGAGCTGCGCCAGCAGACCGAGTGGCAGA
GCGGCCAGCGCTGGGAACTGGCACTGGGTCGCTTTTGGGATTACCTGCGCTGGGTGCAGACACTGTCTGA
GCAGGTGCAGGAGGAGCTGCTCAGCTCCCAGGTCACCCAGGAACTGAGGGCGCTGATGGACGAGACCATG
AAGGAGTTGAAGGCCTACAAATCGGAACTGGAGGAACAACTGACCCCGGTGGCGGAGGAGACGCGGGCAC
GGCTGTCCAAGGAGCTGCAGGCGGCGCAGGCCCGGCTGGGCGCGGACATGGAGGACGTGTGCGGCCGCCT
GGTGCAGTACCGCGGCGAGGTGCAGGCCATGCTCGGCCAGAGCACCGAGGAGCTGCGGGTGCGCCTCGCC
TCCCACCTGCGCAAGCTGCGTAAGCGGCTCCTCCGCGATGCCGATGACCTGCAGAAGTGCCTGGCAGTGT
ACCAGGCCGGGGCCCGCGAGGGCGCCGAGCGCGGCCTCAGCGCCATCCGCGAGCGCCTGGGGCCCCTGGT
GGAACAGGGCCGCGTGCGGGCCGCCACTGTGGGCTCCCTGGCCGGCCAGCCGCTACAGGAGCGGGCCCAG
GCCTGGGGCGAGCGGCTGCGCGCGCGGATGGAGGAGATGGGCAGCCGGACCCGCGACCGCCTGGACGAGG
TGAAGGAGCAGGTGGCGGAGGTGCGCGCCAAGCTGGAGGAGCAGGCCCAGCAGATACGCCTGCAGGCCGA
GGCCTTCCAGGCCCGCCTCAAGAGCTGGTTCGAGCCCCTGGTGGAAGACATGCAGCGCCAGTGGGCCGGG
CTGGTGGAGAAGGTGCAGGCTGCCGTGGGCACCAGCGCCGCCCCTGTGCCCAGCGACAATCACGAGGGCA
GGGGAAGTCTTCTAACATGCGGGGACGTGGAGGAAAATCCCGGCCCACTCGAGATGACCGAGTACAAGCC
CACGGTGCGCCTCGCCACCCGCGACGACGTCCCCAGGGCCGTACGCACCCTCGCCGCCGCGTTCGCCGAC
TACCCCGCCACGCGCCACACCGTCGATCCGGACCGCCACATCGAGCGGGTCACCGAGCTGCAAGAACTCT
TCCTCACGCGCGTCGGGCTCGACATCGGCAAGGTGTGGGTCGCGGACGACGGCGCCGCGGTGGCGGTCTG
GACCACGCCGGAGAGCGTCGAAGCGGGGGCGGTGTTCGCCGAGATCGGCCCGCGCATGGCCGAGTTGAGC
GGTTCCCGGCTGGCCGCGCAGCAACAGATGGAAGGCCTCCTGGCGCCGCACCGGCCCAAGGAGCCCGCGT
GGTTCCTGGCCACCGTCGGCGTCTCGCCCGACCACCAGGGCAAGGGTCTGGGCAGCGCCGTCGTGCTCCC
CGGAGTGGAGGCGGCCGAGCGCGCCGGGGTGCCCGCCTTCCTGGAGACCTCCGCGCCCCGCAACCTCCCC
TTCTACGAGCGGCTCGGCTTCACCGTCACCGCCGACGTCGAGGTGCCCGAAGGACCGCGCACCTGGTGCA
TGACCCGCAAGCCCGGTGCCTGATTAATTAAGCTAGCTAATTCGATATCAAGCTTATCGATAATCAACCT
CTGGATTACAAAATTTGTGAAAGATTGACTGGTATTCTTAACTATGTTGCTCCTTTTACGCTATGTGGAT
ACGCTGCTTTAATGCCTTTGTATCATGCTATTGCTTCCCGTATGGCTTTCATTTTCTCCTCCTTGTATAA
ATCCTGGTTGCTGTCTCTTTATGAGGAGTTGTGGCCCGTTGTCAGGCAACGTGGCGTGGTGTGCACTGTG
TTTGCTGACGCAACCCCCACTGGTTGGGGCATTGCCACCACCTGTCAGCTCCTTTCCGGGACTTTCGCTT
TCCCCCTCCCTATTGCCACGGCGGAACTCATCGCCGCCTGCCTTGCCCGCTGCTGGACAGGGGCTCGGCT
GTTGGGCACTGACAATTCCGTGGTGTTGTCGGGGAAATCATCGTCCTTTCCTTGGCTGCTCGCCTGTGTT
GCCACCTGGATTCTGCGCGGGACGTCCTTCTGCTACGTCCCTTCGGCCCTCAATCCAGCGGACCTTCCTT
CCCGCGGCCTGCTGCCGGCTCTGCGGCCTCTTCCGCGTCTTCGCCTTCGCCCTCAGACGAGTCGGATCTC
CCTTTGGGCCGCCTCCCCGCATCGATACCGTCGACCTCGAGACCTAGAAAAACATGGAGCAATCACAAGT
AGCAATACAGCAGCTACCAATGCTGATTGTGCCTGGCTAGAAGCACAAGAGGAGGAGGAGGTGGGTTTTC
CAGTCACACCTCAGGTACCTTTAAGACCAATGACTTACAAGGCAGCTGTAGATCTTAGCCACTTTTTAAA
AGAAAAGGGGGGACTGGAAGGGCTAATTCACTCCCAACGAAGACAAGATATCCTTGATCTGTGGATCTAC
CACACACAAGGCTACTTCCCTGATTGGCAGAACTACACACCAGGGCCAGGGATCAGATATCCACTGACCT
TTGGATGGTGCTACAAGCTAGTACCAGTTGAGCAAGAGAAGGTAGAAGAAGCCAATGAAGGAGAGAACAC
CCGCTTGTTACACCCTGTGAGCCTGCATGGGATGGATGACCCGGAGAGAGAAGTATTAGAGTGGAGGTTT
GACAGCCGCCTAGCATTTCATCACATGGCCCGAGAGCTGCATCCGGACTGTACTGGGTCTCTCTGGTTAG
ACCAGATCTGAGCCTGGGAGCTCTCTGGCTAACTAGGGAACCCACTGCTTAAGCCTCAATAAAGCTTGCC
TTGAGTGCTTCAAGTAGTGTGTGCCCGTCTGTTGTGTGACTCTGGTAACTAGAGATCCCTCAGACCCTTT
TAGTCAGTGTGGAAAATCTCTAGCAGGGCCCGTTTAAACCCGCTGATCAGCCTCGACTGTGCCTTCTAGT
TGCCAGCCATCTGTTGTTTGCCCCTCCCCCGTGCCTTCCTTGACCCTGGAAGGTGCCACTCCCACTGTCC
TTTCCTAATAAAATGAGGAAATTGCATCGCATTGTCTGAGTAGGTGTCATTCTATTCTGGGGGGTGGGGT
GGGGCAGGACAGCAAGGGGGAGGATTGGGAAGACAATAGCAGGCATGCTGGGGATGCGGTGGGCTCTATG
GCTTCTGAGGCGGAAAGAACCAGCTGGGGCTCTAGGGGGTATCCCC
[124 nt withheld, positions 3687-3810]
C
[91 nt withheld, positions 3812-3902]
A
[49 nt withheld, positions 3904-3952]
CCTTTGACGTTGGAGTCCACGTTCTTT
[37 nt withheld, positions 3980-4016]
ACCCTATCTCGGTCTATTCTTTTGATTTATAAGGGATTTTGCCGATTTCGGCCTATTGGTTAAAAAATGA
GCTGATTTAACAAAAATTTAACGCGAATTAATTCTGTGGAATGTGTGTCAGTTAGGGTGTGGAAAGTCCC
CAGGCTCCCCAGCAGGCAGAAGTATGCAAAGCATGCATCTCAATTAGTCAGCAACCAGGTGTGGAAAGTC
CCCAGGCTCCCCAGCAGGCAGAAGTATGCAAAGCATGCATCTCAATTAGTCAGCAACCATAGTCCCGCCC
CTAACTCCGCCCATCCCGCCCCTAACTCCGCCCAGTTCCGCCCATTCTCCGCCCCATGGCTGACTAATTT
TTTTTATTTATGCAGAGGCCGAGGCCGCCTCTGCCTCTGAGCTATTCCAGAAGTAGTGAGGAGGCTTTTT
TGGAGGCCTAGGCTTTTGCAAAAAGCTCCCGGGAGCTTGTATATCCATTTTCGGATCTGATCAGCACGTG
TTGACAATTAATCATCGGCATAGTATATCGGCATAGTATAATACGACAAGGTGAGGAACTAAACCATGGC
CAAGTTGACCAGTGCCGTTCCGGTGCTCACCGCGCGCGACGTCGCCGGAGCGGTCGAGTTCTGGACCGAC
CGGCTCGGGTTCTCCCGGGACTTCGTGGAGGACGACTTCGCCGGTGTGGTCCGGGACGACGTGACCCTGT
TCATCAGCGCGGTCCAGGACCAGGTGGTGCCGGACAACACCCTGGCCTGGGTGTGGGTGCGCGGCCTGGA
CGAGCTGTACGCCGAGTGGTCGGAGGTCGTGTCCACGAACTTCCGGGACGCCTCCGGGCCGGCCATGACC
GAGATCGGCGAGCAGCCGTGGGGGCGGGAGTTCGCCCTGCGCGACCCGGCCGGCAACTGCGTGCACTTCG
TGGCCGAGGAGCAGGACTGACACGTGCTACGAGATTTCGATTCCACCGCCGCCTTCTATGAAAGGTTGGG
CTTCGGAATCGTTTTCCGGGACGCCGGCTGGATGATCCTCCAGCGCGGGGATCTCATGCTGGAGTTCTTC
GCCCACCCCAACTTGTTTATTGCAGCTTATAATGGTTACAAATAAAGCAATAGCATCACAAATTTCACAA
ATAAAGCATTTTTTTCACTGCATTCTAGTTGTGGTTTGTCCAAACTCATCAATGTATCTTATCATGTCTG
TATACCGTCGACCTCTAGCTAGAGCTTGGCGTAATCATGGTCATAGCTGTTTCCTGTGTGAAATTGTTAT
CCGCTCACAATTCCACACAACATACGAGCCGGAAGCATAAAGTGTAAAGCCTGGGGTGCCTAATGAGTGA
GCTAACTCACATTAATTGCGTTGCGCTCACTGCCCGCTTTCCAGTCGGGAAACCTGTCGTGCCAGCTGCA
TTAATGAATCGGCCAACGCGCGGGGAGAGGCGGTTTGCGTATTGGGCGCTCTTCCGCTTCCTCGCTCACT
GACTCGCTGCGCTCGGTCGTTCGGCTGCGGCGAGCGGTATCAGCTCACTCAAAGGCGGTAATACGGTTAT
CCACAGAATCAGGGGATAACGCAGGAAAGAACATGTGAGCAAAAGGCCAGCAAAAGGCCAGGAACCGTAA
AAAGGCCGCGTTGCTGGCGTTTTTCCATAGGCTCCGCCCCCCTGACGAGCATCACAAAAATCGACGCTCA
AGTCAGAGGTGGCGAAACCCGACAGGACTATAAAGATACCAGGCGTTTCCCCCTGGAAGCTCCCTCGTGC
GCTCTCCTGTTCCGACCCTGCCGCTTACCGGATACCTGTCCGCCTTTCTCCCTTCGGGAAGCGTGGCGCT
TTCTCATAGCTCACGCTGTAGGTATCTCAGTTCGGTGTAGGTCGTTCGCTCCAAGCTGGGCTGTGTGCAC
GAACCCCCCGTTCAGCCCGACCGCTGCGCCTTATCCGGTAACTATCGTCTTGAGTCCAACCCGGTAAGAC
ACGACTTATCGCCACTGGCAGCAGCCACTGGTAACAGGATTAGCAGAGCGAGGTATGTAGGCGGTGCTAC
AGAGTTCTTGAAGTGGTGGCCTAACTACGGCTACACTAGAAGAACAGTATTTGGTATCTGCGCTCTGCTG
AAGCCAGTTACCTTCGGAAAAAGAGTTGGTAGCTCTTGATCCGGCAAACAAACCACCGCTGGTAGCGGTG
GTTTTTTTGTTTGCAAGCAGCAGATTACGCGCAGAAAAAAAGGATCTCAAGAAGATCCTTTGATCTTTTC
TACGGGGTCTGACGCTCAGTGGAACGAAAACTCACGTTAAGGGATTTTGGTCATGAGATTATCAAAAAGG
ATCTTCACCTAGATCCTTTTAAATTAAAAATGAAGTTTTAAATCAATCTAAAGTATATATGAGTAAACTT
GGTCTGACAGTTACCAATGCTTAATCAGTGAGGCACCTATCTCAGCGATCTGTCTATTTCGTTCATCCAT
AGTTGCCTGACTCCCCGTCGTGTAGATAACTACGATACGGGAGGGCTTACCATCTGGCCCCAGTGCTGCA
ATGATACCGCGAGACCCACGCTCACCGGCTCCAGATTTATCAGCAATAAACCAGCCAGCCGGAAGGGCCG
AGCGCAGAAGTGGTCCTGCAACTTTATCCGCCTCCATCCAGTCTATTAATTGTTGCCGGGAAGCTAGAGT
AAGTAGTTCGCCAGTTAATAGTTTGCGCAACGTTGTTGCCATTGCTACAGGCATCGTGGTGTCACGCTCG
TCGTTTGGTATGGCTTCATTCAGCTCCGGTTCCCAACGATCAAGGCGAGTTACATGATCCCCCATGTTGT
GCAAAAAAGCGGTTAGCTCCTTCGGTCCTCCGATCGTTGTCAGAAGTAAGTTGGCCGCAGTGTTATCACT
CATGGTTATGGCAGCACTGCATAATTCTCTTACTGTCATGCCATCCGTAAGATGCTTTTCTGTGACTGGT
GAGTACTCAACCAAGTCATTCTGAGAATAGTGTATGCGGCGACCGAGTTGCTCTTGCCCGGCGTCAATAC
GGGATAATACCGCGCCACATAGCAGAACTTTAAAAGTGCTCATCATTGGAAAACGTTCTTCGGGGCGAAA
ACTCTCAAGGATCTTACCGCTGTTGAGATCCAGTTCGATGTAACCCACTCGTGCACCCAACTGATCTTCA
GCATCTTTTACTTTCACCAGCGTTTCTGGGTGAGCAAAAACAGGAAGGCAAAATGCCGCAAAAAAGGGAA
TAAGGGCGACACGGAAATGTTGAATACTCATACTCTTCCTTTTTCAATATTATTGAAGCATTTATCAGGG
TTATTGTCTCATGAGCGGATACATATTTGAATGTATTTAGAAAAATAAACAAATAGGGGTTCCGCGCACA
TTTCCCCGAAAAGTGCCACCTGACGTCGACGGATCGGGAGATCTCCCGATCCCCTATGGTGCACTCTCAG
TACAATCTGCTCTGATGCCGCATAGTTAAGCCAGTATCTGCTCCCTGCTTGTGTGTTGGAGGTCGCTGAG
TAGTGCGCGAGCAAAATTTAAGCTACAACAAGGCAAGGCTTGACCGACAATTGCATGAAGAATCTGCTTA
GGGTTAGGCGTTTTGCGCTGCTTCGCGATGTACGGGCCAGATATACGCGTTGACATTGATTATTGACTAG
TTATTAATAGTAATCAATTACGGGGTCATTAGTTCATAGCCCATATATGGAGTTCCGCGTTACATAACTT
ACGGTAAATGGCCCGCCTGGCTGACCGCCCAACGACCCCCGCCCATTGACGTCAATAATGACGTATGTTC
CCATAGTAACGCCAATAGGGACTTTCCATTGACGTCAATGGGTGGAGTATTTACGGTAAACTGCCCACTT
GGCAGTACATCAAGTGTATCATATGCCAAGTACGCCCCCTATTGACGTCAATGACGGTAAATGGCCCGCC
TGGCATTATGCCCAGTACATGACCTTATGGGACTTTCCTACTTGGCAGTACATCTACGTATTAGTCATCG
CTATTACCATGGTGATGCGGTTTTGGCAGTACATCAATGGGCGTGGATAGCGGTTTGACTCACGGGGATT
TCCAAGTCTCCACCCCATTGACGTCAATGGGAGTTTGTTTTGGCACCAAAATCAACGGGACTTTCCAAAA
TGTCGTAACAACTCCGCCCCATTGACGCAAATGGGCGGTAGGCGTGTACGGTGGGAGGTCTATATAAGCA
GCGCGTTTTGCCTGTACTGGGTCTCTCTGGTTAGACCAGATCTGAGCCTGGGAGCTCTCTGGCTAACTAG
GGAACCCACTGCTTAAGCCTCAATAAAGCTTGCCTTGAGTGCTTCAAGTAGTGTGTGCCCGTCTGTTGTG
TGACTCTGGTAACTAGAGATCCCTCAGACCCTTTTAGTCAGTGTGGAAAATCTCTAGCAGTGGCGCCCGA
ACAGGGACTTGAAAGCGAAAGGGAAACCAGAGGAGCTCTCTCGACGCAGGACTCGGCTTGCTGAAGCGCG
CACGGCAAGAGGCGAGGGGCGGCGACTGGTGAGTACGCCAAAAATTTTGACTAGCGGAGGCTAGAAGGAG
AGAGATGGGTGCGAGAGCGTCAGTATTAAGCGGGGGAGAATTAGATCGCGATGGGAAAAAATTCGGTTAA
GGCCAGGGGGAAAGAAAAAATATAAATTAAAACATATAGTATGGGCAAGCAGGGAGCTAGAACGATTCGC
AGTTAATCCTGGCCTGTTAGAAACATCAGAAGGCTGTAGACAAATACTGGGACAGCTACAACCATCCCTT
CAGACAGGATCAGAAGAACTTAGATCATTATATAATACAGTAGCAACCCTCTATTGTGTGCATCAAAGGA
TAGAGATAAAAGACACCAAGGAAGCTTTAGACAAGATAGAGGAAGAGCAAAACAAAAGTAAGACCACCGC
ACAGCAAGCGGCCGCTGATCTTCAGACCTGGAGGAGGAGATATGAGGGACAATTGGAGAAGTGAATTATA
TAAATATAAAGTAGTAAAAATTGAACCATTAGGAGTAGCACCCACCAAGGCAAAGAGAAGAGTGGTGCAG
AGAGAAAAAAGAGCAGTGGGAATAGGAGCTTTGTTCCTTGGGTTCTTGGGAGCAGCAGGAAGCACTATGG
GCGCAGCGTCAATGACGCTGACGGTACAGGCCAGACAATTATTGTCTGGTATAGTGCAGCAGCAGAACAA
TTTGCTGAGGGCTATTGAGGCGCAACAGCATCTGTTGCAACTCACAGTCTGGGGCATCAAGCAGCTCCAG
GCAAGAATCCTGGCTGTGGAAAGATACCTAAAGGATCAACAGCTCCTGGGGATTTGGGGTTGCTCTGGAA
AACTCATTTGCACCACTGCTGTGCCTTGGAATGCTAGTTGGAGTAATAAATCTCTGGAACAGATTTGGAA
TCACACGACCTGGATGGAGTGGGACAGAGAAATTAACAATTACACAAGCTTAATACACTCCTTAATTGAA
GAATCGCAAAACCAGCAAGAAAAGAATGAACAAGAATTATTGGAATTAGATAAATGGGCAAGTTTGTGGA
ATTGGTTTAACATAACAAATTGGCTGTGGTATATAAAATTATTCATAATGATAGTAGGAGGCTTGGTAGG
TTTAAGAATAGTTTTTGCTGTACTTTCTATAGTGAATAGAGTTAGGCAGGGATATTCACCATTATCGTTT
CAGACCCACCTCCCAACCCCGAGGGGACCCGACAGGCCCGAAGGAATAGAAGAAGAAGGTGGAGAGAGAG
ACAGAGACAGATCCATTCGATTAGTGAACGGATCGGCACTGCGTGCGCCAATTCTGCAGACAAATGGCAG
TATTCATCCACAATTTTAAAAGAAAAGGGGGGATTGGGGGGTACAGTGCAGGGGAAAGAATAGTAGACAT
AATAGCAACAGACATACAAACTAAAGAATTACAAAAACAAATTACAAAAATTCAAAATTTTCGGGTTTAT
TACAGGGACAGCAGAGATCCAGTTTGGTTAGATCTCGAGTTTACCAC
Features (pLannotate 1.2.2; 34 found; start..end, strand, type, name):
      1..271     +  protein_bind   tetracycline response element: contains seven copies of the tetracycline operator tetO tetracycline repressor TetR
    282..299     +  misc_feature   MCS (fragment): pUC18/19 multiple cloning site
    304..342     +  promoter       minimal CMV promoter: human cytomegalovirus (CMV) immediate early promoter
    443..1393    +  CDS            APOE: APOE_HUMAN - Experimental evidence at protein level: Swiss-Prot protein existence level 1. (Microbial infection) Through its interaction with HCV envelope glycoprotein E2, participates in the attachment of HCV to HSPGs and other receptors (LDLr, VLDLr, and SR-B1) on the cell surface and to the assembly, maturation and infectivity of HCV viral particles (PubMed:25122793, PubMed:29695434). This interaction is probably promoted via the up-regulation of cellular autophagy by the virus (PubMed:29695434). From Homo sapiens (Human).
   1394..1446    +  CDS            T2A (fragment): 2A peptide from Thosea asigna virus capsid protein Eukaryotic ribosomes fail to insert a peptide bond between the Gly and Pro residues, yielding separate polypeptides.
   1454..2053    +  CDS            PuroR: puromycin N-acetyltransferase; pac from Streptomyces alboniger; confers resistance to puromycin
   2069..2092    +  misc_feature   MCS (fragment): pBluescript multiple cloning site
   2092..2680    +  misc_feature   WPRE: woodchuck hepatitis virus posttranscriptional regulatory element
   2617..3198    +  CDS            nef (fragment): NEF_HV1H2 - Experimental evidence at protein level: Swiss-Prot protein existence level 1. Extracellular Nef protein targets CD4(+) T-lymphocytes for apoptosis by interacting with CXCR4 surface receptors. From Human immunodeficiency virus type 1 group M subtype B (isolate HXB2) (HIV-1).
   3205..3385    +  LTR            5' LTR (truncated): truncated 5' long terminal repeat (LTR) from HIV-1
   3417..3641    +  polyA_signal   bGH poly(A) signal: bovine growth hormone polyadenylation signal
   3645..3666    +  promoter       SV40 promoter (fragment): SV40 enhancer and early promoter
   3687..4115    +  rep_origin     f1 ori (sequence partly withheld): f1 bacteriophage origin of replication; arrow indicates direction of (+) strand synthesis
   4129..4458    +  promoter       SV40 promoter: SV40 enhancer and early promoter
   4506..4553    +  promoter       EM7 promoter: synthetic bacterial promoter&nbsp
   4572..4946    +  CDS            BleoR: antibiotic-binding protein; Sh ble from Streptoalloteichus hindustanus; confers resistance to bleomycin, phleomycin, and Zeocin™
   4956..5081    +  CDS            ble (fragment): BLE_KLEPN - Experimental evidence at protein level: Swiss-Prot protein existence level 1. Binding protein with a strong affinity to the bleomycin family of antibiotics. Binds to CL990; an antimitotic-antibiotic compound. From Klebsiella pneumoniae.
   5076..5197    +  polyA_signal   SV40 poly(A) signal: SV40 polyadenylation signal
   5270..5286    -  protein_bind   lac operator: The lac repressor binds to the lac operator to inhibit transcription in E. coli. This inhibition can be relieved by adding lactose or isopropyl-β-D-thiogalactopyranoside (IPTG). lac repressor encoded by lacI
   5294..5324    -  promoter       lac promoter: promoter for the E. coli lac operon
   5339..5360    -  protein_bind   CAP binding site: CAP binding activates transcription in the presence of cAMP. E. coli catabolite activator protein
   5373..5465    -  CDS            lacI (fragment): lac repressor; lacI; The lac repressor binds to the lac operator to inhibit transcription in E. coli. This inhibition can be relieved by adding lactose or isopropyl-β-D-thiogalactopyranoside (IPTG).
   5648..6236    -  rep_origin     ori: high-copy-number ColE1/pMB1/pBR322/pUC origin of replication
   6407..7267    -  CDS            AmpR: β-lactamase; bla; confers resistance to ampicillin, carbenicillin, and related antibiotics
   7268..7372    -  promoter       AmpR promoter: bla
   7431..7483    -  misc_feature   bom (fragment): basis of mobility region from pBR322
   7638..8017    +  enhancer       CMV enhancer: human cytomegalovirus immediate early enhancer
   8018..8217    +  promoter       CMV promoter: human cytomegalovirus (CMV) immediate early promoter
   8235..8415    +  LTR            5' LTR (truncated): truncated 5' long terminal repeat (LTR) from HIV-1
   8462..8587    +  misc_feature   HIV-1 Ψ: packaging signal of human immunodeficiency virus type 1
   8571..8934    +  CDS            HIV-1 gag (fragment): gag protein from human immunodeficiency virus 1; gag
   9080..9313    +  misc_feature   RRE: The Rev response element (RRE) of HIV-1 allows for Rev-dependent mRNA export from the nucleus to the cytoplasm.
   9690..9790    +  CDS            Rev (fragment): human immunodeficiency virus 1 (HIV-1) Rev protein; rev; enhances nuclear export of unspliced and incompletely spliced viral mRNAs
   9840..9957    +  misc_feature   cPPT/CTS: central polypurine tract and central termination sequence of HIV-1
