[The description below was written by a language model from this plasmid's Addgene catalogue record and pLannotate feature annotations shown in this document.]
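Description:
pTet-O-APOE-E2-T2A-Puro is a lentiviral transfer plasmid of about 10 kb, built on the pTet-O backbone, for doxycycline/tetracycline-regulated expression of the human APOE E2 allele in mammalian cells. In bacteria it is maintained through a high-copy ColE1/pUC-type origin and selected with ampicillin (AmpR). An f1 origin is also present. The backbone additionally carries an SV40/EM7-driven bleomycin/Zeocin resistance cassette lying outside the viral genome.

The viral portion follows the usual HIV-1-derived layout. A CMV enhancer/promoter fused to a truncated 5' LTR drives genomic RNA production in packaging cells. It is followed by the Ψ packaging signal with a partial gag fragment, the Rev response element for nuclear export, and the cPPT/CTS element, which aids nuclear import of the viral DNA. The expression cassette consists of a tetracycline response element with seven tetO copies joined to a minimal CMV promoter. Transcription therefore depends on a tetracycline-controlled transactivator, which is not annotated on this plasmid and so must presumably be supplied separately. This promoter drives the APOE coding sequence, which the depositor defines as E2 by T alleles at both rs429358 and rs7412 (R158C). APOE is linked in frame through a T2A ribosome-skipping peptide to puromycin N-acetyltransferase. Induced cells thus produce APOE and the puromycin resistance protein as separate polypeptides from one transcript, which makes puromycin resistance itself inducer-dependent. A WPRE downstream enhances transcript expression, and the cassette ends at a truncated 3' LTR region followed by a bGH polyadenylation signal.

According to the record, the construct is used to express the APOE E2 isoform from an inducible promoter together with a co-expressed puromycin selection marker.
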