Addgene plasmid #190811: pTet-O-APOE-E2-T2A-Puro
Purpose: Express APOE E2 allele from tet-inducible promoter, co-expressing Puro resistance gene
Depositing lab: Ronald Hart. Depositing organization: Rutgers, The State University of New Jersey.
Backbone
  Vector backbone: pTet-O
  Backbone size w/o insert (bp): 8395
  Vector type: Lentiviral
Growth in bacteria
  Bacterial resistance: Ampicillin, 100 μg/mL
  Growth temperature: 30°C
  Growth strain: NEB Stable
  Copy number: High Copy
Gene/Insert
  Gene/Insert name: APOE
  Species: H. sapiens (human)
  Insert size (bp): 1618
  Mutation: E2
  Entrez Gene: APOE (a.k.a. AD2, APO-E, ApoE4, LDLCQ5, LPG)
  Promoter: Tet-O
  Cloning method: Gibson Cloning
Terms and licenses: Academic/Nonprofit Terms; Industry Terms: Not Available to Industry
Depositor comments: E2: rs429358-T and rs7412-T (R158C)
How to cite: pTet-O-APOE-E2-T2A-Puro was a gift from Ronald Hart (Addgene plasmid # 190811 ; http://n2t.net/addgene:190811 ; RRID:Addgene_190811)
